>Addgene plasmid #133480 | pAV0746 | addgene full sequence | sequence record 263751 | Addgene NGS Result
TCGCGCGTTTCGGTGATGACGGTGAAAACCTCTGACACATGCAGCTCCCGGAGACGGTCACAGCTTGTCT
GTAAGCGGATGCCGGGAGCAGACAAGCCCGTCAGGGCGCGTCAGCGGGTGTTGGCGGGTGTCGGGGCTGG
CTTAACTATGCGGCATCAGAGCAGATTGTACTGAGAGTGCACCATAACCGGGTATTAGTCAAAACTAGTA
TACTTTTTCTCGGAGTATAATACACAATATCGGTGCAAATAGGTTTTAAAATTGCTCCAATCACATGTTC
TTAAGAAAAAAACGTCAAAAGAAATCTAAGTATTCCCAAAATAATTCCTCCTGACATGAGAAGAATAAAA
AACACTAAGATGCATTGTCAGTATGAAACACAAGCCAAAGTTGCTAACAATAGGATCAATTCTTACTTAC
TGGCAATGTTACGAGGAATCTTGGTAGGAGGATGTTTGGCAACATAACGTTCTTTTGAATTTGTTTTTAC
ACGACGAGTAATGTTCTTCTGAAACTGTGTGTTTGCACGACGCTGAGAGGGAGTTTGAACCGTCTAAAAG
ACATAGTTAGGATCCATGATGCACAGATTTCTAAAGATAAAACTACTTACAGGCATGTTGGTTTATTAAA
AAAGAAAAACAGGAATGATAAGAGGGAAAGAATACGTGTACAGAGCGCTTACATAATGAGTGAGTGTCAT
TATTGAGGAATGCCATGTCAGATTTGACACAACTCAGAACTTATTAACTTTTTATGATTGGAACTTTTGT
TTTGCCCAAGGAATTTTTAATGGAAGAAGTTGTTTTATAAATGATATTGAATTTATATCCACTCTTTTTA
GCGCATTTGCATCTCTACTTTAGGTTCTTCTTTGACTAGATTCTAGGATGCGTATTGGATATACTGGTCT
TTGAATCATTGTCGAAAAAAAAATTCATGGTTGTACCCATGAGCAAACTGCTTTTGTGGTTATCCATGTG
CTTCTTTTGTTCAGCATCTATCTTCTTAATCGCATGGAAGATTTGATTTAAACCAAAAGAAATATTGTTA
AACTTTGACAGAAGCTTTAAATTTTGATTCCATACATTAAATGGATAAAACTCCTGAAGCTTAGCTACAA
ATCCCACTGGCTATATGTATGCATTTGTGTTAAAAAAGTTTGTATAGATTATTTAATCTACTCAGCATTC
TTTCTCTAAATAGGAATTTGTTACTTAATGGAGAAAAAAATGTTTCGATTTACCTAGTGTATTTGTTTGT
ATACTCACGTTTAATTTCAAACATCCATTCTATCTTGTGTAATTTTTGGCATGGTGAAAAAGATAATCAG
CCTTATAATCTTTACAAAAGTAAGAAATTCTGTAAATAAGCCTTAATGCCCTTGCTTTAAATTAAAATGG
TTCTTTTTCATGATAATGTTTGCACTTTGTGAATATATTTTAGATAGTTCTGTGAGGTATAATTAAGATG
TTTTAGAGACTTATACAATTTTGTCTTTATAAATTCTTAATTGATTTTACCATCCCAGTTTAACTATGCT
TCGTCGGCATCTCTGCACATGTCGTGTTTTCTTACCGTATTGTCCTACCAAGAACCTCTTTTTTGCTTGG
ATCGAAATTAAAGGTTTAAAAGCAAAGTTATGGATGCTAGAGTATTTCAAAGCTATTCAGCTAGAGCTGA
GGGGATGAAAAATCCCATTGCCAAGGAATTGTTGGCTTTGATGGAAGAAAAGCAAAGCAACTTGTCAGTC
GCGGTCGATTTGACGAAGAAATCCGAAATCTTAGAATTGGTAGATAAAATTGGACCCTATGTCTGTGTTA
TCAAGACACATATTGACGTTGTCGAGGATTTCGACCAGGATATGGTAGAAAAACTGGTGGCCTTAGGTAA
AAAGCATCGTTTTCTTATCTTTGAGGATCGCAAATTCGCAGACATTGGAAATACCGTCAAGCTACAATAT
GCATCTGGTGTGTACAAAATTGCTTCTTGGGCTCATATCACAAATTGCCATACAGTGCCAGGCGAGGGTA
TTATACAAGGCCTCAAAGAAGTTGGTTTACCTTTGGGACGTGGTCTCTTGCTTTTGGCTGAAATGTCTTC
CAAAGGCTCTTTGGCTACTGGTTCCTACACAGAGAAAACCTTAGAATGGTTTGAGAAGCATACCGATTTT
TGCTTTGGCTTTATAGCTGGTCGTCGATTTCCTAACCTTCAAAGCGACTACATAACTATGTCCCCTGGTA
TCGGCTTGGATGTTAAAGGAGACGGGCTGGGACAGCAATATCGTACTCCTGAAGAAGTGATTGTAAACTG
CGGTAGCGATATCATCATTGTTGGTCGTGGAGTTTATGGAGCTGGTCGTAATCCTGTTGTCGAAGCCAAG
AGATATAGAGAAGCTGGTTGGAAGGCATATCAGCAAAGACTTTCTCAGCATTAAAAAAAGACTAATGTAA
AATTTTTTTGGTTGGTTATTGAAAAAGTCGATGCCTTGTTTGCGTTTGTTTTCCTAGGCGTTTTATGTCA
GAAGGCATTTAGAATTAGTATACAAGTACTCTTTGGTAAAATTTTATGTAGCGACTAAAATATTAACTAT
TATAGATAAACACCTTGGGAATAAAAAGTAATTTGCTATAGTAATTTATTAAACATGCTCCTACAACATT
ACCACAATCTTTTCTCTTGGATTGACATTGAATAAGAAAAGAGTGAATTTTTTTAGACTTGTAATGATAA
CTATGTACAAAGCCAATGAAAGATGTATGTAGATGAATGTAAAATACCATGTAGACAAACAAGATAAAAC
TTGGTTATAAACATTGGTGTTGGAACAGAATAAATTAGATGTCAAAAAGTTTCGTCAATATCACAAGCTT
GCTAGGGCGGTGTGAAATACCGCACAGATGCGTAAGGAGAAAATACCGCATCAGGAAATTGTAAGCGTTA
ATATTTTGTTAAAATTCGCGTTAAATTTTTGTTAAATCAGCTCATTTTTTAACCAATAGGCCGAAATCGG
CAAAATCCCTTATAAATCAAAAGAATAGACCGAGATAGGGT
[37 nt withheld, positions 3052-3088]
AAAGAACGTGGACTCCAACGTCAAAGG
[49 nt withheld, positions 3116-3164]
T
[91 nt withheld, positions 3166-3256]
G
[124 nt withheld, positions 3258-3381]
CCATTCGCCATTCAGGCTGCGCAACTGTTGGGAAGGGCGATCGGTGCGGGCCTCTTCGCTATTACGCCAG
CTGGCGAAAGGGGGATGTGCTGCAAGGCGATTAAGTTGGGTAACGCCAGGGTTTTCCCAGTCACGACGTT
GTAAAACGACGGCCAGTGAGCGCGCGTAATACGACTCACTATAGGGCGAATTGGGTACCGGGCCCATTTA
AATCGAACTACAGTCTTGAAGCCTTTACAAAAACATAAATTGTTTTTTAGCGCTGCCTCTGTGTTGGATA
GCAATCCTTTCTTTTTATCGTCATTTTCTGCCAAGTTTGTTTTTTCCTAGAAAGAAAATTTAATACTTCC
TCTTTATAGCAATCAGTTATTGCCATTTATAATGATGAGTCCCAGTGTTCACAATATTCTGAAACTTTTT
TTGTTAAAAACTGATTGCTTTCTTCCGTATAATTGTCCCAATATTCGCACCACAACTATAAAAATTTTTT
TTAGGAGCCTTTACTTCCTTCTTAAAAGCAATAGTTACTTAATCAATTATAGCGACCCCGCTATTTGAGA
TACACATTTTATAAATTCTACACTTTTTGGAAACGAGCATTTTCTCTTGTCCCTTTATTTGACGATCCGA
CCGTTCACGCTACAAACGTCTACAAAATTTTTTTCTCTAGAAAGCATCTCTCCTTCTGTTTACTCCTGTT
GCTACCGAAATTTTTTCTTTTTTTTTGTCCTCTGTGTTTTTTGATCAGGAATGTATATATCTTTAACCAT
TTTTTAGCGGGTTTTTTCTAAAGGTAAAGCTATTTAAGCCAGAAAAACAGTTCATTTTCCTTTTTCCTTC
TAATTTCGGCAATTTCCCTTTTCACAAATATCACCATTTTTGAGTGGAAAGAAAAGCCTAGAGAGCGGAA
ACGCTGCCAAACCCATTAAAATTAATTATCTGTAATATTATAATCGTATTTAATAGCTATTCATAACACC
CGTTTCGTCTAAACTCCCGTAATAAACCATGTGACTTTTGGCAATTTTACGCACCATATCGTAGAACACG
GCGATAATTTCCATAGTGTTTCGCTAGGCTAGGGCAAGGCAAGCCAAAGACCATAGTGCCATGTGTACGA
CGCATGCAAATTTTAAGGGATTAGAGTGAACGACTCGCTACTGCCGTTCTCACCGCTCCACTGGGCAATG
ATGCCAACAACTGCAGTAATAATTATTCCTTAGCCATTTACCAATTGTTTCGAACTTCAATCATAAAATT
GGGAATATTTTCATTTACTTGATGGGAAGCTGAGGAATGAAAATAGGTACCCAAAGGAATCGTTGTGAAA
ATAAAAATCAACAAAGCCAAATTCATGACGCTAGATTGAAGTTCATAACGTTTAGCAGGAAATAAGAAGA
GCATATATACGATAAGCTCGAGGTCGACGAATTCTTAATTAACATGGCAAGCTCCAAGGGTGAAGAGCTA
TTTACTGGGGTTGTACCCATTTTGGTAGAACTGGACGGAGATGTAAACGGACATAAATTCTCTGTTAGAG
GTGAGGGCGAAGGCGATGCCACCAATGGTAAATTGACTCTGAAGTTTATATGCACTACGGGTAAATTACC
TGTTCCTTGGCCAACCCTAGTAACAACTTTGACATATGGTGTTCAATGTTTCTCAAGATACCCAGACCAT
ATGAAAAGGCATGATTTCTTTAAAAGTGCTATGCCAGAAGGCTACGTGCAAGAGAGAACTATCTCCTTTA
AGGATGACGGTACGTATAAAACACGAGCAGAAGTGAAATTCGAAGGGGATACACTAGTTAATCGCATCGA
ATTAAAGGGTATAGACTTTAAGGAAGATGGTAATATTCTCGGCCATAAACTTGAGTATAATTTCAACTCG
CATAATGTGTACATTACAGCTGACAAACAAAAGAACGGAATTAAAGCGAATTTTAAAATCAGGCACAACG
TCGAAGATGGGTCTGTTCAACTTGCCGATCATTATCAGCAAAACACCCCTATTGGTGATGGTCCAGTCTT
GTTACCCGATAATCACTACTTAAGCACACAGTCTAGATTGTCAAAAGATCCGAATGAAAAGCGTGATCAC
ATGGTTTTATTGGAATTTGTCACCGCTGCAGGAATAACTCACGGAATGGACGAGCTTTATAAGCCCGGGG
CGGCCGCTTAAGGCGCGCCTCATGTAATTAGTTATGTCACGCTTACATTCACGCCCTCCTCCCACATCCG
CTCTAACCGAAAAGGAAGGAGTTAGACAACCTGAAGTCTAGGTCCCTATTTATTTTTTTTAATAGTTATG
TTAGTATTAAGAACGTTATTTATATTTCAAATTTTTCTTTTTTTTCTGTACAAACGCGTGTACGCATGTA
ACATTATACTGAAAACCTTGCTTGAGAAGGTTTTGGGACGCTCGAAGGCTTTAATTTGCAGATCTGAGCT
CCAGCTTTTGTTCCCTTTAGTGAGGGTTAATTGCGCGCTTGGCGTAATCATGGTCATAGCTGTTTCCTGT
GTGAAATTGTTATCCGCTCACAATTCCACACAACATACGAGCCGGAAGCATAAAGTGTAAAGCCTGGGGT
GCCTAATGAGTGAGCTAACTCACATTAATTGCGTTGCGCTCACTGCCCGCTTTCCAGTCGGGAAACCTGT
CGTGCCAGCTGCATTAATGAATCGGCCAACGCGCGGGGAGAGGCGGTTTGCGTATTGGGCGCTCTTCCGC
TTCCTCGCTCACTGACTCGCTGCGCTCGGTCGTTCGGCTGCGGCGAGCGGTATCAGCTCACTCAAAGGCG
GTAATACGGTTATCCACAGAATCAGGGGATAACGCAGGAAAGAACATGTGAGCAAAAGGCCAGCAAAAGG
CCAGGAACCGTAAAAAGGCCGCGTTGCTGGCGTTTTTCCATAGGCTCCGCCCCCCTGACGAGCATCACAA
AAATCGACGCTCAAGTCAGAGGTGGCGAAACCCGACAGGACTATAAAGATACCAGGCGTTTCCCCCTGGA
AGCTCCCTCGTGCGCTCTCCTGTTCCGACCCTGCCGCTTACCGGATACCTGTCCGCCTTTCTCCCTTCGG
GAAGCGTGGCGCTTTCTCATAGCTCACGCTGTAGGTATCTCAGTTCGGTGTAGGTCGTTCGCTCCAAGCT
GGGCTGTGTGCACGAACCCCCCGTTCAGCCCGACCGCTGCGCCTTATCCGGTAACTATCGTCTTGAGTCC
AACCCGGTAAGACACGACTTATCGCCACTGGCAGCAGCCACTGGTAACAGGATTAGCAGAGCGAGGTATG
TAGGCGGTGCTACAGAGTTCTTGAAGTGGTGGCCTAACTACGGCTACACTAGAAGAACAGTATTTGGTAT
CTGCGCTCTGCTGAAGCCAGTTACCTTCGGAAAAAGAGTTGGTAGCTCTTGATCCGGCAAACAAACCACC
GCTGGTAGCGGTGGTTTTTTTGTTTGCAAGCAGCAGATTACGCGCAGAAAAAAAGGATCTCAAGAAGATC
CTTTGATCTTTTCTACGGGGTCTGACGCTCAGTGGAACGAAAACTCACGTTAAGGGATTTTGGTCATGAG
ATTATCAAAAAGGATCTTCACCTAGATCCTTTTAAATTAAAAATGAAGTTTTAAATCAATCTAAAGTATA
TATGAGTAAACTTGGTCTGACAGTTACCAATGCTTAATCAGTGAGGCACCTATCTCAGCGATCTGTCTAT
TTCGTTCATCCATAGTTGCCTGACTCCCCGTCGTGTAGATAACTACGATACGGGAGGGCTTACCATCTGG
CCCCAGTGCTGCAATGATACCGCGAGACCCACGCTCACCGGCTCCAGATTTATCAGCAATAAACCAGCCA
GCCGGAAGGGCCGAGCGCAGAAGTGGTCCTGCAACTTTATCCGCCTCCATCCAGTCTATTAATTGTTGCC
GGGAAGCTAGAGTAAGTAGTTCGCCAGTTAATAGTTTGCGCAACGTTGTTGCCATTGCTACAGGCATCGT
GGTGTCACGCTCGTCGTTTGGTATGGCTTCATTCAGCTCCGGTTCCCAACGATCAAGGCGAGTTACATGA
TCCCCCATGTTGTGCAAAAAAGCGGTTAGCTCCTTCGGTCCTCCGATCGTTGTCAGAAGTAAGTTGGCCG
CAGTGTTATCACTCATGGTTATGGCAGCACTGCATAATTCTCTTACTGTCATGCCATCCGTAAGATGCTT
TTCTGTGACTGGTGAGTACTCAACCAAGTCATTCTGAGAATAGTGTATGCGGCGACCGAGTTGCTCTTGC
CCGGCGTCAATACGGGATAATACCGCGCCACATAGCAGAACTTTAAAAGTGCTCATCATTGGAAAACGTT
CTTCGGGGCGAAAACTCTCAAGGATCTTACCGCTGTTGAGATCCAGTTCGATGTAACCCACTCGTGCACC
CAACTGATCTTCAGCATCTTTTACTTTCACCAGCGTTTCTGGGTGAGCAAAAACAGGAAGGCAAAATGCC
GCAAAAAAGGGAATAAGGGCGACACGGAAATGTTGAATACTCATACTCTTCCTTTTTCAATATTATTGAA
GCATTTATCAGGGTTATTGTCTCATGAGCGGATACATATTTGAATGTATTTAGAAAAATAAACAAATAGG
GGTTCCGCGCACATTTCCCCGAAAAGTGCCACCTGACGTCTAAGAAACCATTATTATCATGACATTAACC
TATAAAAATAGGCGTATCACGAGGCCCTTTCGTC
Features (pLannotate 1.2.2; 18 found; start..end, strand, type, name):
    137..186     +  misc_feature   bom (fragment): basis of mobility region from pBR322
    284..553     -  CDS            tam14: TAM14_SCHPO - Experimental evidence at transcript level: Swiss-Prot protein existence level 2. May interact with target proteins during translocation into the lumen of the endoplasmic reticulum. May protect unfolded target proteins against degradation and facilitate correct glycosylation (By similarity). From Schizosaccharomyces pombe (strain 972 / ATCC 24843) (Fission yeast).
   1640..2434    +  CDS            S. pombe ura4: orotidine 5'-phosphate decarboxylase, required for uracil biosynthesis; Schizosaccharomyces pombe ura4
   2877..2925    +  misc_feature   bom (fragment): basis of mobility region from pBR322
   2953..3381    -  rep_origin     f1 ori (sequence partly withheld): f1 bacteriophage origin of replication; arrow indicates direction of (+) strand synthesis
   3385..3540    -  CDS            lacZα (fragment): LacZα fragment of β-galactosidase; lacZ fragment
   3548..3566    +  promoter       T7 promoter: promoter for bacteriophage T7 RNA polymerase
   4834..5544    +  CDS            Superfolder GFP: Superfolder GFP is a basic (constitutively fluorescent) green fluorescent protein published in 2005, derived from Aequorea victoria. It is reported to be a very rapidly-maturing weak dimer.
   5571..5820    +  terminator     CYC1 terminator: S. cerevisiae CYC1; transcription terminator for CYC1
   5845..5863    -  promoter       T3 promoter: promoter for bacteriophage T3 RNA polymerase
   5908..5924    -  protein_bind   lac operator: The lac repressor binds to the lac operator to inhibit transcription in E. coli. This inhibition can be relieved by adding lactose or isopropyl-β-D-thiogalactopyranoside (IPTG). lac repressor encoded by lacI
   5932..5962    -  promoter       lac promoter: promoter for the E. coli lac operon
   5977..5998    -  protein_bind   CAP binding site: CAP binding activates transcription in the presence of cAMP. E. coli catabolite activator protein
   6011..6103    -  CDS            lacI (fragment): lac repressor; lacI; The lac repressor binds to the lac operator to inhibit transcription in E. coli. This inhibition can be relieved by adding lactose or isopropyl-β-D-thiogalactopyranoside (IPTG).
   6286..6874    -  rep_origin     ori: high-copy-number ColE1/pMB1/pBR322/pUC origin of replication
   7045..7905    -  CDS            AmpR: β-lactamase; bla; confers resistance to ampicillin, carbenicillin, and related antibiotics
   7906..8010    -  promoter       AmpR promoter: bla
   8105..35      +  CDS            rop (fragment) (across the origin): Rop protein, which maintains plasmids at low copy number; rop
