[The description below was written by a language model from this plasmid's Addgene catalogue record and pLannotate feature annotations shown in this document.]
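Description:
pAV0746 is a fission yeast expression plasmid of 8,105 nt built on the pUra4(AfeI) backbone (pAV0133), part of a toolbox of stable integration vectors for Schizosaccharomyces pombe. It is designed to integrate into the genome at the ura4 locus rather than to replicate autonomously; no yeast origin of replication appears in the feature table. The annotated S. pombe ura4 coding sequence (orotidine 5'-phosphate decarboxylase, needed for uracil biosynthesis), together with flanking genomic sequence that includes the neighbouring tam14 gene, presumably supplies the targeting homology and the uracil prototrophy marker. The backbone name suggests that an AfeI site is used to linearise the plasmid for integration, although the record does not spell this out. In E. coli the plasmid is maintained at high copy through a ColE1/pUC-type origin and selected with ampicillin via AmpR. An f1 origin, lacZα and lac regulatory fragments, flanking T7 and T3 promoters, and short bom, rop and lacI fragments are remnants of the parental cloning vectors.

The payload is a reporter cassette in which the promoter of the S. pombe rga3 gene drives superfolder GFP, a rapidly maturing green fluorescent protein, with transcription ended by the S. cerevisiae CYC1 terminator. The rga3 promoter itself was not annotated by the automated feature call, but an unannotated stretch of more than a kilobase between the T7 promoter and the sfGFP coding sequence is where it would be expected. The construct provides single-copy, stably integrated sfGFP expression at a level set by the rga3 promoter. It likely also serves as a template for placing other open reading frames under that promoter, though the record states no purpose beyond expression.
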