Addgene plasmid #133480: pAV0746
Purpose: Expression in fission yeast from promoter prga3 , integrated at ura4 locus
Depositing lab: Sophie Martin. Depositing organization: Universite de Lausanne (UNIL). Publication: A toolbox of stable integration vectors in the fission yeast Schizosaccharomyces pombe. Vjestica A, Marek M, Nkosi PJ, Merlini L, Liu G, Berard M, Billault-Chaumartin I, Martin SG. J Cell Sci. 2020 Jan 8;133(1). pii: jcs.240754. doi: 10.1242/jcs.240754. PubMed 31801797.
Backbone
  Vector backbone: pUra4(AfeI)(pAV0133)
  Vector type: Yeast Expression
Growth in bacteria
  Bacterial resistance: Ampicillin, 100 μg/mL
  Growth temperature: 37°C
  Growth strain: DH5alpha
  Copy number: High Copy
Gene/Insert
  Gene/Insert name: pUra4(AfeI)-p(rga3)-sfGFP-terminator(ScCYC1)
  Species: S. pombe (fission yeast)
  Cloning method: Unknown
Terms and licenses: Academic/Nonprofit Terms; Industry Terms: Not Available to Industry
Depositor comments: Please see the Resource Information section for an annotated Genbank file.
How to cite: pAV0746 was a gift from Sophie Martin (Addgene plasmid # 133480 ; http://n2t.net/addgene:133480 ; RRID:Addgene_133480)
